Addgene plasmid #76712: PIK3C2B gRNA (BRDN0001149054)
Purpose: 3rd generation lentiviral gRNA plasmid targeting human PIK3C2B
Depositing lab: John Doench & David Root. Depositing organization: Broad Institute. Publication: Optimized sgRNA design to maximize activity and minimize off-target effects of CRISPR-Cas9. Doench JG, Fusi N, Sullender M, Hegde M, Vaimberg EW, Donovan KF, Smith I, Tothova Z, Wilen C, Orchard R, Virgin HW, Listgarten J, Root DE. Nat Biotechnol. 2016 Jan 18. doi: 10.1038/nbt.3437. PubMed 26780180.
Backbone
  Vector backbone: lentiGuide-Puro
  Backbone manufacturer: Zhang Lab (Addgene plasmid # 52963)
  Vector type: Mammalian Expression, Lentiviral, CRISPR
  Selectable markers: Puromycin
Growth in bacteria
  Bacterial resistance: Ampicillin, 100 μg/mL
  Growth temperature: 37°C
  Growth strain: DH5alpha
  Copy number: High Copy
Gene/Insert
  Gene/Insert name: PIK3C2B (alt names: PIK3C2B; NM_002646.3)
  gRNA/shRNA sequence: GAAGCGATATTACTGCCACT
  Species: H. sapiens (human)
  Entrez Gene: PIK3C2B (a.k.a. C2-PI3K)
  Promoter: hU6
  Cloning method: Unknown
  Sequencing primers: 5′ U6-F; 3′ pS2-R
Terms and licenses: Academic/Nonprofit Terms; Industry Terms: Not Available to Industry
Depositor comments: The gRNA was designed to target the following Genbank reference sequence(s): NM_002646.3. Note that this plasmid does NOT contain Cas9. It should be used in conjunction with lentiCas9-Blast (Addgene #52962) or otherwise with cell lines already expressing Cas9. Browse the full kinome gRNA library at http://www.addgene.org/pooled-library/broadgpp-human-kinome/ or visit http://www.broadinstitute.org/rnai/public/ for detailed protocols and information.
How to cite: PIK3C2B gRNA (BRDN0001149054) was a gift from John Doench & David Root (Addgene plasmid # 76712 ; http://n2t.net/addgene:76712 ; RRID:Addgene_76712)
