[The description below was written by a language model from this plasmid's Addgene catalogue record and pLannotate feature annotations shown in this document.]
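Description:
PIK3C2B gRNA (BRDN0001149054) is a third-generation lentiviral CRISPR guide plasmid built on the lentiGuide-Puro backbone. It carries a single guide RNA designed against human PIK3C2B, a class II phosphoinositide 3-kinase also known as C2-PI3K, using the NM_002646.3 reference transcript. The plasmid is propagated in E. coli from a high-copy ColE1/pUC-type origin with ampicillin selection through β-lactamase. The backbone also retains an f1 origin, an SV40 origin and poly(A) signal, lac regulatory remnants, and T7 and T3 promoters.

The lentiviral transfer cassette begins with an RSV promoter fused to a truncated HIV-1 5' LTR, which allows Tat-independent production of genomic RNA. This is followed by the Ψ packaging signal with a partial gag sequence, the Rev response element for Rev-dependent nuclear export, and a cPPT/CTS element. The cassette ends in a self-inactivating ΔU3 3' LTR. Within it, a human U6 RNA polymerase III promoter drives the targeting spacer joined to the Streptococcus pyogenes gRNA scaffold. A separate EF-1α promoter with its intron A expresses puromycin N-acetyltransferase, so transduced mammalian cells can be selected with puromycin, and a WPRE downstream enhances transcript expression.

The plasmid does not encode Cas9. It is meant to be used with a separate Cas9 lentiviral vector such as lentiCas9-Blast, or in cell lines that already express Cas9, to disrupt PIK3C2B. It belongs to a human kinome gRNA collection associated with work on optimised sgRNA design for higher on-target activity and fewer off-target effects. The cloning method is not recorded.
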