Features (pLannotate 1.2.2; 29 found; start..end, strand, type, name):
     14..80      +  CDS            small t antigen (fragment): SV40 (simian virus 40) small t antigen
    106..317     +  promoter       EF-1α core promoter: core promoter for human elongation factor EF-1α
    318..1256    +  intron         EF-1α intron A: intron upstream of the start codon of human EF-1α
   1278..1877    +  CDS            PuroR (fragment): puromycin N-acetyltransferase; pac from Streptomyces; confers resistance to puromycin
   1893..2481    +  misc_feature   WPRE: woodchuck hepatitis virus posttranscriptional regulatory element
   2532..2551    +  misc_feature   cPPT/CTS (fragment): central polypurine tract and central termination sequence of HIV-1
   2553..2786    +  LTR            3' LTR (ΔU3): self-inactivating 3' long terminal repeat (LTR) from HIV-1
   2864..2985    +  polyA_signal   SV40 poly(A) signal: SV40 polyadenylation signal
   3025..3160    +  rep_origin     SV40 ori: SV40 origin of replication
   3181..3199    -  promoter       T7 promoter: promoter for bacteriophage T7 RNA polymerase
   3207..3362    +  CDS            lacZα (fragment): LacZα fragment of β-galactosidase; lacZ fragment
   3367..3795    +  rep_origin     f1 ori (sequence partly withheld): f1 bacteriophage origin of replication; arrow indicates direction of (+) strand synthesis
   3848..3952    +  promoter       AmpR promoter: bla
   3953..4813    +  CDS            AmpR: β-lactamase; bla; confers resistance to ampicillin, carbenicillin, and related antibiotics
   4984..5572    +  rep_origin     ori: high-copy-number ColE1/pMB1/pBR322/pUC origin of replication
   5755..5847    +  CDS            lacI (fragment): lac repressor; lacI; The lac repressor binds to the lac operator to inhibit transcription in E. coli. This inhibition can be relieved by adding lactose or isopropyl-β-D-thiogalactopyranoside (IPTG).
   5860..5881    +  protein_bind   CAP binding site: CAP binding activates transcription in the presence of cAMP. E. coli catabolite activator protein
   5896..5926    +  promoter       lac promoter: promoter for the E. coli lac operon
   5934..5950    +  protein_bind   lac operator: The lac repressor binds to the lac operator to inhibit transcription in E. coli. This inhibition can be relieved by adding lactose or isopropyl-β-D-thiogalactopyranoside (IPTG). lac repressor encoded by lacI
   5995..6013    +  promoter       T3 promoter: promoter for bacteriophage T3 RNA polymerase
   6041..6267    +  promoter       RSV promoter: Rous sarcoma virus enhancer/promoter
   6268..6448    +  LTR            5' LTR (truncated): truncated 5' long terminal repeat (LTR) from HIV-1
   6495..6620    +  misc_feature   HIV-1 Ψ: packaging signal of human immunodeficiency virus type 1
   6604..6967    +  CDS            HIV-1 gag (fragment): gag protein from human immunodeficiency virus 1; gag
   7113..7346    +  misc_feature   RRE: The Rev response element (RRE) of HIV-1 allows for Rev-dependent mRNA export from the nucleus to the cytoplasm.
   7723..7749    +  CDS            Rev (fragment): human immunodeficiency virus 1 (HIV-1) Rev protein; rev; enhances nuclear export of unspliced and incompletely spliced viral mRNAs
   7753..7993    +  promoter       U6 promoter: RNA polymerase III promoter for human U6 snRNA
   8023..8098    +  misc_RNA       gRNA scaffold: guide RNA scaffold for the Streptococcus pyogenes CRISPR/Cas9 system
   8154..8271    +  misc_feature   cPPT/CTS: central polypurine tract and central termination sequence of HIV-1
>Addgene plasmid #76712 | PIK3C2B gRNA (BRDN0001149054) | addgene full sequence | sequence record 186358 | Addgene Assembled Sequence
CCCGGGTGCAAAGATGGATAAAGTTTTAAACAGAGAGGAATCTTTGCAGCTAATGGACCTTCTAGGTCTT
GAAAGGAGTGGGAATTGGCTCCGGTGCCCGTCAGTGGGCAGAGCGCACATCGCCCACAGTCCCCGAGAAG
TTGGGGGGAGGGGTCGGCAATTGATCCGGTGCCTAGAGAAGGTGGCGCGGGGTAAACTGGGAAAGTGATG
TCGTGTACTGGCTCCGCCTTTTTCCCGAGGGTGGGGGAGAACCGTATATAAGTGCAGTAGTCGCCGTGAA
CGTTCTTTTTCGCAACGGGTTTGCCGCCAGAACACAGGTAAGTGCCGTGTGTGGTTCCCGCGGGCCTGGC
CTCTTTACGGGTTATGGCCCTTGCGTGCCTTGAATTACTTCCACCTGGCTGCAGTACGTGATTCTTGATC
CCGAGCTTCGGGTTGGAAGTGGGTGGGAGAGTTCGAGGCCTTGCGCTTAAGGAGCCCCTTCGCCTCGTGC
TTGAGTTGAGGCCTGGCCTGGGCGCTGGGGCCGCCGCGTGCGAATCTGGTGGCACCTTCGCGCCTGTCTC
GCTGCTTTCGATAAGTCTCTAGCCATTTAAAATTTTTGATGACCTGCTGCGACGCTTTTTTTCTGGCAAG
ATAGTCTTGTAAATGCGGGCCAAGATCTGCACACTGGTATTTCGGTTTTTGGGGCCGCGGGCGGCGACGG
GGCCCGTGCGTCCCAGCGCACATGTTCGGCGAGGCGGGGCCTGCGAGCGCGGCCACCGAGAATCGGACGG
GGGTAGTCTCAAGCTGGCCGGCCTGCTCTGGTGCCTGGCCTCGCGCCGCCGTGTATCGCCCCGCCCTGGG
CGGCAAGGCTGGCCCGGTCGGCACCAGTTGCGTGAGCGGAAAGATGGCCGCTTCCCGGCCCTGCTGCAGG
GAGCTCAAAATGGAGGACGCGGCGCTCGGGAGAGCGGGCGGGTGAGTCACCCACACAAAGGAAAAGGGCC
TTTCCGTCCTCAGCCGTCGCTTCATGTGACTCCACGGAGTACCGGGCGCCGTCCAGGCACCTCGATTAGT
TCTCGAGCTTTTGGAGTACGTCGTCTTTAGGTTGGGGGGAGGGGTTTTATGCGATGGAGTTTCCCCACAC
TGAGTGGGTGGAGACTGAAGTTAGGCCAGCTTGGCACTTGATGTAATTCTCCTTGGAATTTGCCCTTTTT
GAGTTTGGATCTTGGTTCATTCTCAAGCCTCAGACAGTGGTTCAAAGTTTTTTTCTTCCATTTCAGGTGT
CGTGACGTACGGCCACCATGACCGAGTACAAGCCCACGGTGCGCCTCGCCACCCGCGACGACGTCCCCAG
GGCCGTACGCACCCTCGCCGCCGCGTTCGCCGACTACCCCGCCACGCGCCACACCGTCGATCCGGACCGC
CACATCGAGCGGGTCACCGAGCTGCAAGAACTCTTCCTCACGCGCGTCGGGCTCGACATCGGCAAGGTGT
GGGTCGCGGACGACGGCGCCGCCGTGGCGGTCTGGACCACGCCGGAGAGCGTCGAAGCGGGGGCGGTGTT
CGCCGAGATCGGCCCGCGCATGGCCGAGTTGAGCGGTTCCCGGCTGGCCGCGCAGCAACAGATGGAAGGC
CTCCTGGCGCCGCACCGGCCCAAGGAGCCCGCGTGGTTCCTGGCCACCGTCGGAGTCTCGCCCGACCACC
AGGGCAAGGGTCTGGGCAGCGCCGTCGTGCTCCCCGGAGTGGAGGCGGCCGAGCGCGCCGGGGTGCCCGC
CTTCCTGGAGACCTCCGCGCCCCGCAACCTCCCCTTCTACGAGCGGCTCGGCTTCACCGTCACCGCCGAC
GTCGAGGTGCCCGAAGGACCGCGCACCTGGTGCATGACCCGCAAGCCCGGTGCCTGAACGCGTTAAGTCG
ACAATCAACCTCTGGATTACAAAATTTGTGAAAGATTGACTGGTATTCTTAACTATGTTGCTCCTTTTAC
GCTATGTGGATACGCTGCTTTAATGCCTTTGTATCATGCTATTGCTTCCCGTATGGCTTTCATTTTCTCC
TCCTTGTATAAATCCTGGTTGCTGTCTCTTTATGAGGAGTTGTGGCCCGTTGTCAGGCAACGTGGCGTGG
TGTGCACTGTGTTTGCTGACGCAACCCCCACTGGTTGGGGCATTGCCACCACCTGTCAGCTCCTTTCCGG
GACTTTCGCTTTCCCCCTCCCTATTGCCACGGCGGAACTCATCGCCGCCTGCCTTGCCCGCTGCTGGACA
GGGGCTCGGCTGTTGGGCACTGACAATTCCGTGGTGTTGTCGGGGAAATCATCGTCCTTTCCTTGGCTGC
TCGCCTGTGTTGCCACCTGGATTCTGCGCGGGACGTCCTTCTGCTACGTCCCTTCGGCCCTCAATCCAGC
GGACCTTCCTTCCCGCGGCCTGCTGCCGGCTCTGCGGCCTCTTCCGCGTCTTCGCCTTCGCCCTCAGACG
AGTCGGATCTCCCTTTGGGCCGCCTCCCCGCGTCGACTTTAAGACCAATGACTTACAAGGCAGCTGTAGA
TCTTAGCCACTTTTTAAAAGAAAAGGGGGGACTGGAAGGGCTAATTCACTCCCAACGAAGACAAGATCTG
CTTTTTGCTTGTACTGGGTCTCTCTGGTTAGACCAGATCTGAGCCTGGGAGCTCTCTGGCTAACTAGGGA
ACCCACTGCTTAAGCCTCAATAAAGCTTGCCTTGAGTGCTTCAAGTAGTGTGTGCCCGTCTGTTGTGTGA
CTCTGGTAACTAGAGATCCCTCAGACCCTTTTAGTCAGTGTGGAAAATCTCTAGCAGTACGTATAGTAGT
TCATGTCATCTTATTATTCAGTATTTATAACTTGCAAAGAAATGAATATCAGAGAGTGAGAGGAACTTGT
TTATTGCAGCTTATAATGGTTACAAATAAAGCAATAGCATCACAAATTTCACAAATAAAGCATTTTTTTC
ACTGCATTCTAGTTGTGGTTTGTCCAAACTCATCAATGTATCTTATCATGTCTGGCTCTAGCTATCCCGC
CCCTAACTCCGCCCATCCCGCCCCTAACTCCGCCCAGTTCCGCCCATTCTCCGCCCCATGGCTGACTAAT
TTTTTTTATTTATGCAGAGGCCGAGGCCGCCTCGGCCTCTGAGCTATTCCAGAAGTAGTGAGGAGGCTTT
TTTGGAGGCCTAGGGACGTACCCAATTCGCCCTATAGTGAGTCGTATTACGCGCGCTCACTGGCCGTCGT
TTTACAACGTCGTGACTGGGAAAACCCTGGCGTTACCCAACTTAATCGCCTTGCAGCACATCCCCCTTTC
GCCAGCTGGCGTAATAGCGAAGAGGCCCGCACCGATCGCCCTTCCCAACAGTTGCGCAGCCTGAATGGCG
AATGGG
[124 nt withheld, positions 3367-3490]
C
[91 nt withheld, positions 3492-3582]
A
[49 nt withheld, positions 3584-3632]
CCTTTGACGTTGGAGTCCACGTTCTTT
[37 nt withheld, positions 3660-3696]
ACCCTATCTCGGTCTATTCTTTTGATTTATAAGGGATTTTGCCGATTTCGGCCTATTGGTTAAAAAATGA
GCTGATTTAACAAAAATTTAACGCGAATTTTAACAAAATATTAACGCTTACAATTTAGGTGGCACTTTTC
GGGGAAATGTGCGCGGAACCCCTATTTGTTTATTTTTCTAAATACATTCAAATATGTATCCGCTCATGAG
ACAATAACCCTGATAAATGCTTCAATAATATTGAAAAAGGAAGAGTATGAGTATTCAACATTTCCGTGTC
GCCCTTATTCCCTTTTTTGCGGCATTTTGCCTTCCTGTTTTTGCTCACCCAGAAACGCTGGTGAAAGTAA
AAGATGCTGAAGATCAGTTGGGTGCACGAGTGGGTTACATCGAACTGGATCTCAACAGCGGTAAGATCCT
TGAGAGTTTTCGCCCCGAAGAACGTTTTCCAATGATGAGCACTTTTAAAGTTCTGCTATGTGGCGCGGTA
TTATCCCGTATTGACGCCGGGCAAGAGCAACTCGGTCGCCGCATACACTATTCTCAGAATGACTTGGTTG
AGTACTCACCAGTCACAGAAAAGCATCTTACGGATGGCATGACAGTAAGAGAATTATGCAGTGCTGCCAT
AACCATGAGTGATAACACTGCGGCCAACTTACTTCTGACAACGATCGGAGGACCGAAGGAGCTAACCGCT
TTTTTGCACAACATGGGGGATCATGTAACTCGCCTTGATCGTTGGGAACCGGAGCTGAATGAAGCCATAC
CAAACGACGAGCGTGACACCACGATGCCTGTAGCAATGGCAACAACGTTGCGCAAACTATTAACTGGCGA
ACTACTTACTCTAGCTTCCCGGCAACAATTAATAGACTGGATGGAGGCGGATAAAGTTGCAGGACCACTT
CTGCGCTCGGCCCTTCCGGCTGGCTGGTTTATTGCTGATAAATCTGGAGCCGGTGAGCGTGGGTCTCGCG
GTATCATTGCAGCACTGGGGCCAGATGGTAAGCCCTCCCGTATCGTAGTTATCTACACGACGGGGAGTCA
GGCAACTATGGATGAACGAAATAGACAGATCGCTGAGATAGGTGCCTCACTGATTAAGCATTGGTAACTG
TCAGACCAAGTTTACTCATATATACTTTAGATTGATTTAAAACTTCATTTTTAATTTAAAAGGATCTAGG
TGAAGATCCTTTTTGATAATCTCATGACCAAAATCCCTTAACGTGAGTTTTCGTTCCACTGAGCGTCAGA
CCCCGTAGAAAAGATCAAAGGATCTTCTTGAGATCCTTTTTTTCTGCGCGTAATCTGCTGCTTGCAAACA
AAAAAACCACCGCTACCAGCGGTGGTTTGTTTGCCGGATCAAGAGCTACCAACTCTTTTTCCGAAGGTAA
CTGGCTTCAGCAGAGCGCAGATACCAAATACTGTTCTTCTAGTGTAGCCGTAGTTAGGCCACCACTTCAA
GAACTCTGTAGCACCGCCTACATACCTCGCTCTGCTAATCCTGTTACCAGTGGCTGCTGCCAGTGGCGAT
AAGTCGTGTCTTACCGGGTTGGACTCAAGACGATAGTTACCGGATAAGGCGCAGCGGTCGGGCTGAACGG
GGGGTTCGTGCACACAGCCCAGCTTGGAGCGAACGACCTACACCGAACTGAGATACCTACAGCGTGAGCT
ATGAGAAAGCGCCACGCTTCCCGAAGGGAGAAAGGCGGACAGGTATCCGGTAAGCGGCAGGGTCGGAACA
GGAGAGCGCACGAGGGAGCTTCCAGGGGGAAACGCCTGGTATCTTTATAGTCCTGTCGGGTTTCGCCACC
TCTGACTTGAGCGTCGATTTTTGTGATGCTCGTCAGGGGGGCGGAGCCTATGGAAAAACGCCAGCAACGC
GGCCTTTTTACGGTTCCTGGCCTTTTGCTGGCCTTTTGCTCACATGTTCTTTCCTGCGTTATCCCCTGAT
TCTGTGGATAACCGTATTACCGCCTTTGAGTGAGCTGATACCGCTCGCCGCAGCCGAACGACCGAGCGCA
GCGAGTCAGTGAGCGAGGAAGCGGAAGAGCGCCCAATACGCAAACCGCCTCTCCCCGCGCGTTGGCCGAT
TCATTAATGCAGCTGGCACGACAGGTTTCCCGACTGGAAAGCGGGCAGTGAGCGCAACGCAATTAATGTG
AGTTAGCTCACTCATTAGGCACCCCAGGCTTTACACTTTATGCTTCCGGCTCGTATGTTGTGTGGAATTG
TGAGCGGATAACAATTTCACACAGGAAACAGCTATGACCATGATTACGCCAAGCGCGCAATTAACCCTCA
CTAAAGGGAACAAAAGCTGGAGCTGCAAGCTTAATGTAGTCTTATGCAATACTCTTGTAGTCTTGCAACA
TGGTAACGATGAGTTAGCAACATGCCTTACAAGGAGAGAAAAAGCACCGTGCATGCCGATTGGTGGAAGT
AAGGTGGTACGATCGTGCCTTATTAGGAAGGCAACAGACGGGTCTGACATGGATTGGACGAACCACTGAA
TTGCCGCATTGCAGAGATATTGTATTTAAGTGCCTAGCTCGATACATAAACGGGTCTCTCTGGTTAGACC
AGATCTGAGCCTGGGAGCTCTCTGGCTAACTAGGGAACCCACTGCTTAAGCCTCAATAAAGCTTGCCTTG
AGTGCTTCAAGTAGTGTGTGCCCGTCTGTTGTGTGACTCTGGTAACTAGAGATCCCTCAGACCCTTTTAG
TCAGTGTGGAAAATCTCTAGCAGTGGCGCCCGAACAGGGACTTGAAAGCGAAAGGGAAACCAGAGGAGCT
CTCTCGACGCAGGACTCGGCTTGCTGAAGCGCGCACGGCAAGAGGCGAGGGGCGGCGACTGGTGAGTACG
CCAAAAATTTTGACTAGCGGAGGCTAGAAGGAGAGAGATGGGTGCGAGAGCGTCAGTATTAAGCGGGGGA
GAATTAGATCGCGATGGGAAAAAATTCGGTTAAGGCCAGGGGGAAAGAAAAAATATAAATTAAAACATAT
AGTATGGGCAAGCAGGGAGCTAGAACGATTCGCAGTTAATCCTGGCCTGTTAGAAACATCAGAAGGCTGT
AGACAAATACTGGGACAGCTACAACCATCCCTTCAGACAGGATCAGAAGAACTTAGATCATTATATAATA
CAGTAGCAACCCTCTATTGTGTGCATCAAAGGATAGAGATAAAAGACACCAAGGAAGCTTTAGACAAGAT
AGAGGAAGAGCAAAACAAAAGTAAGACCACCGCACAGCAAGCGGCCGCTGATCTTCAGACCTGGAGGAGG
AGATATGAGGGACAATTGGAGAAGTGAATTATATAAATATAAAGTAGTAAAAATTGAACCATTAGGAGTA
GCACCCACCAAGGCAAAGAGAAGAGTGGTGCAGAGAGAAAAAAGAGCAGTGGGAATAGGAGCTTTGTTCC
TTGGGTTCTTGGGAGCAGCAGGAAGCACTATGGGCGCAGCGTCAATGACGCTGACGGTACAGGCCAGACA
ATTATTGTCTGGTATAGTGCAGCAGCAGAACAATTTGCTGAGGGCTATTGAGGCGCAACAGCATCTGTTG
CAACTCACAGTCTGGGGCATCAAGCAGCTCCAGGCAAGAATCCTGGCTGTGGAAAGATACCTAAAGGATC
AACAGCTCCTGGGGATTTGGGGTTGCTCTGGAAAACTCATTTGCACCACTGCTGTGCCTTGGAATGCTAG
TTGGAGTAATAAATCTCTGGAACAGATTTGGAATCACACGACCTGGATGGAGTGGGACAGAGAAATTAAC
AATTACACAAGCTTAATACACTCCTTAATTGAAGAATCGCAAAACCAGCAAGAAAAGAATGAACAAGAAT
TATTGGAATTAGATAAATGGGCAAGTTTGTGGAATTGGTTTAACATAACAAATTGGCTGTGGTATATAAA
ATTATTCATAATGATAGTAGGAGGCTTGGTAGGTTTAAGAATAGTTTTTGCTGTACTTTCTATAGTGAAT
AGAGTTAGGCAGGGATATTCACCATTATCGTTTCAGACCCACCTCCCAACCCCGAGGGGACCCAGAGAGG
GCCTATTTCCCATGATTCCTTCATATTTGCATATACGATACAAGGCTGTTAGAGAGATAATTAGAATTAA
TTTGACTGTAAACACAAAGATATTAGTACAAAATACGTGACGTAGAAAGTAATAATTTCTTGGGTAGTTT
GCAGTTTTAAAATTATGTTTTAAAATGGACTATCATATGCTTACCGTAACTTGAAAGTATTTCGATTTCT
TGGCTTTATATATCTTGTGGAAAGGACGAAACACCGGAAGCGATATTACTGCCACTGTTTTAGAGCTAGA
AATAGCAAGTTAAAATAAGGCTAGTCCGTTATCAACTTGAAAAAGTGGCACCGAGTCGGTGCTTTTTTAA
GCTTGGCGTAACTAGATCTTGAGACAAATGGCAGTATTCATCCACAATTTTAAAAGAAAAGGGGGGATTG
GGGGGTACAGTGCAGGGGAAAGAATAGTAGACATAATAGCAACAGACATACAAACTAAAGAATTACAAAA
ACAAATTACAAAAATTCAAAATTTTCGGGTTTATTACAGGGACAGCAGAGATCCACTTTGGCGCCGGCTC
GAGGGGG
