>Addgene plasmid #76712 | PIK3C2B gRNA (BRDN0001149054) | depositor partial sequence | sequence record 144172 | Target Sequence
GAAGCGATATTACTGCCACT
