>Addgene plasmid #76712 | PIK3C2B gRNA (BRDN0001149054) | addgene partial sequence | sequence record 186357 | hU6-F
CGTAGAAAGTAATAATTTCTTGGGTAGTTTGCAGTTTTAAAATTATGTTTTAAAATGGACTATCATATGC
TTACCGTAACTTGAAAGTATTTCGATTTCTTGGCTTTATATATCTTGTGGAAAGGACGAAACACCGGAAG
CGATATTACTGCCACTGTTTTAGAGCTAGAAATAGCAAGTTAAAATAAGGCTAGTCCGTTATCAACTTGA
AAAAGTGGCACCGAGTCGGTGCTTTTTTAAGCTTGGCGTAACTAGATCTTGAGACAAATGGCAGTATTCA
TCCACAATTTTAAAAGAAAAGGGGGGATTGGGGGGTACAGTGCAGGGGAAAGAATAGTAGACATAATAGC
AACAGACATACAAACTAAAGAATTACAAAAACAAATTACAAAAATTCAAAATTTTCGGGTTTATTACAGG
GACAGCAGAGATCCACTTTGGCGCCGGCTCGAGGGGGCCCGGGTGCAAAGATGGATAAAGTTTTAAACAG
AGAGGAATCTTTGCAGCTAATGGACCTTCTAGGTCTTGAAAGGAGTGGGAATTGGCTCCGGTGCCCGTCA
GTGGGCAGAG
